>Addgene plasmid #153905 | pGBW-m4046641 | addgene full sequence | sequence record 300445 | Ginkgo NGS Result
GTTATTACCCGAGTAACGAAGCATCTGTGCTTCATTTTGTAGAACAAAAATGCAACGCGAGAGCGCTAAT
TTTTCAAACAAAGAATCTGAGCTGCATTTTTACAGAACAGAAATGCAACGCGAAAGCGCTATTTTACCAA
CGAAGAATCTGTGCTTCATTTTTGTAAAACAAAAATGCAACGCGAGAGCGCTAATTTTTCAAACAAAGAA
TCTGAGCTGCATTTTTACAGAACAGAAATGCAACGCGAGAGCGCTATTTTACCAACAAAGAATCTATACT
TCTTTTTTGTTCTACAAAAATGCATCCCGAGAGCGCTATTTTTCTAACAAAGCATCTTAGATTACTTTTT
TTCTCCTTTGTGCGCTCTATAATGCAGTCTCTTGATAACTTTTTGCACTGTAGGTCCGTTAAGGTTAGAA
GAAGGCTACTTTGGTGTCTATTTTCTCTTCCATAAAAAAAGCCTGACTCCACTTCCCGCGTTTACTGATT
ACTAGCGAAGCTGCGGGTGCATTTTTTCAAGATAAAGGCATCCCCGATTATATTCTATACCGATGTGGAT
TGCGCATACTTTGTGAACAGAAAGTGATAGCGTTGATGATTCTTCATTGGTCAGAAAATTATGAACGGTT
TCTTCTATTTTGTCTCTATATACTACGTATAGGAAATGTTTACATTTTCGTATTGTTTTCGATTCACTCT
ATGAATAGTTCTTACTACAATTTTTTTGTCTAAAGAGTAATACTAGAGATAAACATAAAAAATGTAGAGG
TCGAGTTTAGATGCAAGTTCAAGGAGCGAAAGGTGGATGGGTAGGTTATATAGGGATATAGCACAGAGAT
ATATAGCAAAGAGATACTTTTGAGCAATGTTTGTGGAAGCGGTATTCGCAATATTTTAGTAGCTCGTTAC
AGTCCGGTGCGTTTTTGGTTTTTTGAAAGTGCGTCATCAGAGCGCTTTTGGTTTTCAAAAGCGCTCTGAA
GTTCCTATACTTTCTAGCTAGAGAATAGGAACTTCCCGAGCGGCCGCGTGTTACAAGCTTGACTCCAGCG
TAACTGGACTGCAATCAACTCACTGGCTCACCTTCACGGGTGGGCCTTTCTTCGGTAGAAAATCAAAGGA
TCTTCTTGAGATCCTTTTTTTCTGCGCGTAATCTGCTGCTTGCAAACAAAAAAACCACCGCTACCAGCGG
TGGTTTGTTTGCCGGATCAAGAGCTACCAACTCTTTTTCCGAGGTAACTGGCTTCAGCAGAGCGCAGATA
CCAAATACTGTTCTTCTAGTGTAGCCGTAGTTAGGCCACCACTTCAAGAACTCTGTAGCACCGCCTACAT
ACCTCGCTCTGCTAATCCTGTTACCAGTGGCTGCTGCCAGTGGCGATAAGTCGTGTCTTACCGGGTTGGA
CTCAAGACGATAGTTACCGGATAAGGCGCAGCGGTCGGGCTGAACGGGGGGTTCGTGCACACAGCCCAGC
TTGGAGCGAACGACCTACACCGAACTGAGATACCTACAGCGTGAGCTATGAGAAAGCGCCACGCTTCCCG
AAGGGAGAAAGGCGGACAGGTATCCGGTAAGCGGCAGGGTCGGAACAGGAGAGCGCACGAGGGAGCTTCC
AGGGGTAAACGCCTGGTATCTTTATAGTCCTGTCGGGTTTCGCCACCTCTGACTTGAGCATCGATTTTTG
TGATGCTCGTCAGGGGGGCGGAGCCTATGGAAAAACGCCAGCAACGCAGAAAGGCCCACCCGAAGGTGAG
CCAGGTGATTACATTTGGGCCCTCATCAGAGGTTTTCACCGTCATCACCGAAACGCGCGAGGCAGCTGCG
GTAAAGCTCATCAGCGTGGTCGTGAAGCGATTCACAGATGTCTGCCTGTTCATCCGCGTCCAGCTCGTTG
AGTTTCTCCAGAAGCGTTAATGTCTGGCTTCTGATAAAGCGGGCCATGTTAAGGGCGGTTTTTTCCTGTT
TGGTCACTTACCAATGCTTAATCAGTGAGGCACCTATCTCAGCGATCTGTCTATTTCGTTCATCCATAGT
TGCCTGACTCCCCGTCGTGTAGATAACTACGATGCGGGAGGGCTTACCATCTGGCCCCAGTGCTGCAATG
ATACCGCGAGACCCACGCTCACCGGCTCCAGATTTATCAGCAATAAACCAGCCAGCCGGGAGGGCCGAGC
GCAGAAGTGATCCTGCAACTTTATCCGCCTCCATCCAGTCTATTAATTGTTGCCGGGAAGCTAGAGTAAG
TAGTTCGCCAGTTAATAGTTTGCGCAACGTTGTTGCCATTGCTACAGGCATCGTGGTGTCACGCTCGTCG
TTTGGTATGGCTTCATTCAGCTCCGGTTCCCAACGATCAAGGCGAGTTACATGATCCCCCATGTTGTGCA
AAAAAGCGGTTAGCTCCTTCGGTCCTCCGATCGTTGCCAGAAGTAAGTTGGCCGCAGTGTTATCACTCAT
GGTTATGGCAGCACTGCATAATTCTCTTACTGTCATGCCATCCGTGAGATGCTTTTCTGTGACTGGTGAG
TACTCAACCAAGTCATTCTGAGAATAGTGTATGCGGCGACCGAGTTGCTCTTGCCCGGCGTCAATACGGG
ATAATACCGCGCCACATAGCAGAACTTTAAAAGTGCTCATCATTGGAAAACGTTCTTCGGGGCGTAAACT
CTCAAGGATCTTACCGCTGTTGAGATCCAGTTCGATGTAACCCACTCGTGCACCCAACTGATCTTCAGCA
TCTTTTACTTTCACCAGCGTTTCTGGGTGAGCAAAAACAGGAAGGCAAAATGCCGCAAAAAAGGGAATAA
GGGCGACACGGAAATGTTGAATACTCATTTTAGCTTCCTTAGCTCCTGAAAATCTCGATAACTCAAAAAA
TACGCCCGGTAGTGATCTTATTTCATTATGGTGAAAGTTGGAACCTCTTACGTGCCGATCAAGTCAAAAG
CCTCCGGTCGGAGGCTTTTGACTTTCTGCTATGGAGGTCAGGTATGATTTAAATGGTCAGTTAGAGCGGC
CGCCCCACACACCATAGCTTCAAAATGTTTCTACTCCTTTTTTACTCTTCCAGATTTTCTCGGACTCCGC
GCATCGCCGTACCACTTCAAAACACCCAAGCACAGCATACTAAATTTCCCCTCTTTCTTCCTCTAGGGTG
TCGTTAATTACCCGTACTAAAGGTTTGGAAAAGAAAAAAGAGACCGCCTCGTTTCTTTTTCTTCGTCGAA
AAAGGCAATAAAAATTTTTATCACGTTTCTTTTTCTTGAAAATTTTTTTTTTTGATTTTTTTCTCTTTCG
ATGACCTCCCATTGATATTTAAGTTAATAAACGGTCTTCAATTTCTCAAGTTTCAGTTTCATTTTTCTTG
TTCTATTACAACTTTTTTTACTTCTTGCTCATTAGAAAGAAAGCATAGCAATCTAATCTAAGTTTTAATT
ACAAAATGGCTGATGCACAATCGTTTTTAAACCGGGTTTGCGGTGTAAGTGCAGCCCGTCTTACACCGTG
CGGCACAGGCACTAGTACTGATGTCGTATACAGGGCTTTTGACATCTACAATGATAAAGTAGCTGGTTTT
GCTAAATTCCTAAAAACTAATTGTTGTCGCTTCCAAGAAAAGGACGAAGATGACAATTTAATTGATTCTT
ACTTTGTAGTTAAGAGACACACTTTCTCTAACTACCAACATGAAGAAACAATTTATAATTTACTTAAGGA
TTGTCCAGCTGTTGCTAAACATGACTTCTTTAAGTTTAGAATAGACGGTGACATGGTACCACATATATCA
CGTCAACGTCTTACTAAATACACAATGGCAGACCTCGTCTATGCTTTAAGGCATTTTGATGAAGGTAATT
GTGACACATTAAAAGAAATACTTGTCACATACAATTGTTGTGATGATGATTATTTCAATAAAAAGGACTG
GTATGATTTTGTAGAAAACCCAGATATATTACGCGTATACGCCAACTTAGGTGAACGTGTACGCCAAGCT
TTGTTAAAAACAGTACAATTCTGTGATGCCATGCGAAATGCTGGTATTGTTGGTGTACTGACATTAGATA
ATCAAGATCTCAATGGTAACTGGTATGATTTCGGTGATTTCATACAAACCACGCCAGGTAGTGGAGTTCC
TGTTGTAGATTCTTATTATTCATTGTTAATGCCTATATTAACCTTGACCAGGGCTTTAACTGCAGAGTCA
CATGTTGACACTGACTTAACAAAGCCTTACATTAAGTGGGATTTGTTAAAATATGACTTCACGGAAGAGA
GGTTAAAACTCTTTGACCGTTATTTTAAATATTGGGATCAGACATACCACCCAAATTGTGTTAACTGTTT
GGATGACAGATGCATTCTGCATTGTGCAAACTTTAATGTTTTATTCTCTACAGTGTTCCCACCTACAAGT
TTTGGACCACTAGTGAGAAAAATATTTGTTGATGGTGTTCCATTTGTAGTTTCAACTGGATACCACTTCA
GAGAGCTAGGTGTTGTACATAATCAGGATGTAAACTTACATAGCTCTAGACTTAGTTTTAAGGAATTACT
TGTGTATGCTGCTGACCCTGCTATGCACGCTGCTTCTGGTAATCTATTACTAGATAAACGCACTACGTGC
TTTTCAGTAGCTGCACTTACTAACAATGTTGCTTTTCAAACTGTCAAACCCGGTAATTTTAACAAAGACT
TCTATGACTTTGCTGTGTCTAAGGGTTTCTTTAAGGAAGGAAGTTCTGTTGAATTAAAACACTTCTTCTT
TGCTCAGGATGGTAATGCTGCTATCAGCGATTATGACTACTATCGTTATAATCTACCAACAATGTGTGAT
ATCAGACAACTACTATTTGTAGTTGAAGTTGTTGATAAGTACTTTGATTGTTACGATGGTGGCTGTATTA
ATGCTAACCAAGTCATCGTCAACAACCTAGACAAATCAGCTGGTTTTCCATTTAATAAATGGGGTAAGGC
TAGACTTTATTATGATTCAATGAGTTATGAGGATCAAGATGCACTTTTCGCATATACAAAACGTAATGTC
ATCCCTACTATAACTCAAATGAATCTTAAGTATGCCATTAGTGCAAAGAATAGAGCTCGCACCGTAGCTG
GTGTCTCTATCTGTAGTACTATGACCAATAGACAGTTTCATCAAAAATTATTGAAATCAATAGCCGCCAC
TAGAGGAGCTACTGTAGTAATTGGAACAAGCAAATTCTATGGTGGTTGGCACAACATGTTAAAAACTGTT
TATAGTGATGTAGAAAACCCTCACCTTATGGGTTGGGATTATCCTAAATGTGATAGAGCCATGCCTAACA
TGCTTAGAATTATGGCCTCACTTGTTCTTGCTCGCAAACATACAACGTGTTGTAGCTTGTCACACCGTTT
CTATAGATTAGCTAATGAGTGTGCTCAAGTATTGAGTGAAATGGTCATGTGTGGCGGTTCACTATATGTT
AAACCAGGTGGAACCTCATCAGGAGATGCCACAACTGCTTATGCTAATAGTGTTTTTAACATTTGTCAAG
CTGTCACGGCCAATGTTAATGCACTTTTATCTACTGATGGTAACAAAATTGCCGATAAGTATGTCCGCAA
TTTACAACACAGACTTTATGAGTGTCTCTATAGAAATAGAGATGTTGACACAGACTTTGTGAATGAGTTT
TACGCATATTTGCGTAAACATTTCTCAATGATGATACTCTCTGACGATGCTGTTGTGTGTTTCAATAGCA
CTTATGCATCTCAAGGTCTAGTGGCTAGCATAAAGAACTTTAAGTCAGTTCTTTATTATCAAAACAATGT
TTTTATGTCTGAAGCAAAATGTTGGACTGAGACTGACCTTACTAAAGGACCTCATGAATTTTGCTCTCAA
CATACAATGCTAGTTAAACAGGGTGATGATTATGTGTACCTTCCTTACCCAGATCCATCAAGAATCCTAG
GGGCCGGCTGTTTTGTAGATGATATCGTAAAAACAGATGGTACACTTATGATTGAACGGTTCGTGTCTTT
AGCTATAGATGCTTACCCACTTACTAAACATCCTAATCAGGAGTATGCTGATGTCTTTCATTTGTACTTA
CAATACATAAGAAAGCTACATGATGAGTTAACAGGACACATGTTAGACATGTATTCTGTTATGCTTACTA
ATGATAACACTTCAAGGTATTGGGAACCTGAGTTTTATGAGGCTATGTACACACCGCATACAGTCTTATA
AACAGGCCCCTTTTCCTTTGTCGATATCATGTAATTAGTTATGTCACGCTTACATTCACGCCCTCCTCCC
ACATCCGCTCTAACCGAAAAGGAAGGAGTTAGACAACCTGAAGTCTAGGTCCCTATTTATTTTTTTTAAT
AGTTATGTTAGTATTAAGAACGTTATTTATATTTCAAATTTTTCTTTTTTTTCTGTACAAAGCGGCCGCC
GAACCACTAGTGCACTGCAGTACACGGTTTCCTTGAAATTTTTTTGATTCGGTAATCTCCGAACAGAAGG
AAGAACGAAGGAAGGAGCACAGACTTAGATTGGTATATATACGCATATGTAGTGTTGAAGAAACATGAAA
TTGCCCAGTATTCTTAACCCAACTGCACAGAACAAAAACGTGCAGGAAACGAAGATAAATCATGTCGAAA
GCTACATATAAGGAACGTGCTGCTACTCATCCTAGTCCTGTTGCTGCCAAGCTATTTAATATCATGCACG
AAAAGCAAACAAACTTGTGTGCTTCATTGGATGTTCGTACCACCAAGGAATTACTGGAGTTAGTTGAAGC
ATTAGGTCCCAAAATTTGTTTACTAAAAACACATGTGGATATCTTGACTGATTTTTCCATGGAGGGCACA
GTTAAGCCGCTAAAGGCATTATCCGCCAAGTACAATTTTTTACTCTTCGAGGACAGAAAATTTGCTGACA
TTGGTAATACAGTCAAATTGCAGTACTCTGCGGGTGTATACAGAATAGCAGAATGGGCAGACATTACGAA
TGCACACGGTGTGGTGGGCCCAGGTATTGTTAGCGGTTTGAAGCAGGCGGCAGAAGAAGTAACAAAGGAA
CCTAGAGGCCTTTTGATGTTAGCAGAATTGTCATGCAAGGGCTCCCTATCTACTGGAGAATATACTAAGG
GTACTGTTGACATTGCGAAGAGCGACAAAGATTTTGTTATCGGCTTTATTGCTCAAAGAGACATGGGTGG
AAGAGATGAAGGTTACGATTGGTTGATTATGACACCCGGTGTGGGTTTAGATGACAAGGGAGATGCATTG
GGTCAACAGTATAGAACCGTGGATGATGTGGTTTCTACAGGATCTGACATTATTATTGTTGGAAGAGGAC
TATTTGCAAAGGGAAGGGATGCTAAGGTAGAGGGTGAACGTTACAGAAAAGCAGGCTGGGAAGCATATTT
GAGAAGATGCGGCCAGCAAAACTAAAAAACTGTATTATAAGTAAATGCATGTATACTAAACTCACAAATT
AGAGCTTCAATTTAATTATATCA
Features (pLannotate 1.2.2; 13 found; start..end, strand, type, name):
     15..997     -  rep_origin     2μ ori: yeast 2μ plasmid origin of replication
   1075..1104    +  terminator     T3Te terminator: phage T3 early transcription terminator
   1126..1713    +  rep_origin     ori: high-copy-number ColE1/pMB1/pBR322/pUC origin of replication
   1725..1752    -  terminator     T7Te terminator: phage T7 early transcription terminator
   1776..1967    -  CDS            rop: Rop protein, which maintains plasmids at low copy number; rop
   1968..2828    -  CDS            AmpR: β-lactamase; bla; confers resistance to ampicillin, carbenicillin, and related antibiotics
   2829..2931    -  promoter       cat promoter: promoter of the E. coli cat gene encoding chloramphenicol acetyltransferase
   2932..2963    -  terminator     tonB terminator: bidirectional E. coli tonB-P14 transcription terminator
   3015..3422    +  promoter       TEF1 promoter: S. cerevisiae TEF1; promoter for EF-1α
   3439..6228    +  CDS            rep (fragment): R1AB_SARS2 - Experimental evidence at protein level: Swiss-Prot protein existence level 1. [2'-O-methyltransferase]: Methyltransferase that mediates mRNA cap 2'-O-ribose methylation to the 5'-cap structure of viral mRNAs. N7-methyl guanosine cap is a prerequisite for binding of nsp16. Therefore plays an essential role in viral mRNAs cap methylation which is essential to evade immune system. From Severe acute respiratory syndrome coronavirus 2 (2019-nCoV) (SARS-CoV-2).
   6257..6429    +  terminator     CYC1 terminator (fragment): S. cerevisiae CYC1; transcription terminator for CYC1
   6465..6641    +  promoter       URA3 promoter (fragment): S. cerevisiae URA3
   6642..7445    +  CDS            URA3: orotidine-5'-phosphate decarboxylase, required for uracil biosynthesis; S. cerevisiae URA3; yeast auxotrophic marker, counterselectable with 5-fluoroorotic acid (5-FOA)
