[The description below was written by a language model from this plasmid's Addgene catalogue record and pLannotate feature annotations shown in this document.]
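Description:
pGBW-m4046641 is an episomal yeast expression plasmid (about 7.5 kb by the sequenced record) that carries the SARS-CoV-2 RNA-dependent RNA polymerase, nsp12. It is an E. coli–yeast shuttle vector. In bacteria it replicates from a high-copy ColE1/pUC-type origin and is selected with ampicillin through a β-lactamase gene, which the annotation places downstream of a cat promoter. In Saccharomyces cerevisiae the 2μ origin supports multicopy maintenance, and the URA3 marker, with its own promoter, complements uracil auxotrophy and can be counterselected with 5-FOA. The annotation also detects a short rop-like segment next to AmpR, although the catalogue lists the plasmid as high copy. Phage T3Te and T7Te terminators and a tonB terminator flank the bacterial modules, presumably insulating them from transcriptional read-through.

The expression cassette consists of the constitutive S. cerevisiae TEF1 promoter, a roughly 2.8 kb coding sequence, and a CYC1 terminator fragment. The insert is recorded as wild type, made by gene synthesis, and corresponds to the nsp12 portion of the ORF1ab polyprotein. The automated annotation matches it only as a fragment of the replicase polyprotein R1AB. The 2'-O-methyltransferase text attached to that hit is generic polyprotein annotation and does not describe this insert. No epitope or purification tags are listed in either the catalogue fields or the feature table, and the cloning method is not stated beyond a mention of a NotI site. The stated purpose is expression of the viral polymerase in yeast. The record does not specify any particular downstream application.
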