Addgene plasmid #153905: pGBW-m4046641
Purpose: Yeast expression plasmid for SARS-CoV-2 RNA-dependent RNA polymerase
Depositing lab: Ginkgo Bioworks & Benjie Chen. Depositing organization: Ginkgo Bioworks.
Backbone
  Vector backbone: AmpR; 2u URA3
  Backbone size w/o insert (bp): 4078
  Vector type: Yeast Expression
  Selectable markers: URA3
Growth in bacteria
  Bacterial resistance: Ampicillin, 100 μg/mL
  Growth temperature: 37°C
  Growth strain: DH5alpha
  Copy number: High Copy
Gene/Insert
  Gene/Insert name: SARS-CoV-2 RNA-dependent RNA polymerase (alt name: nsp12)
  Species: Severe acute respiratory syndrome coronavirus 2
  Insert size (bp): 2789
  Mutation: wt
  Entrez Gene: ORF1ab (a.k.a. GU280_gp01)
  Promoter: pTEF1
  Cloning method: Unknown
Resource information
  A portion of this plasmid was derived from a plasmid made by: GinkgoBioworks
Depositor comments: NCBI reference sequence: YP_009725307.1. Created by gene synthesis with Not1 site.
How to cite: pGBW-m4046641 was a gift from Ginkgo Bioworks & Benjie Chen (Addgene plasmid # 153905 ; http://n2t.net/addgene:153905 ; RRID:Addgene_153905)
